>Addgene plasmid #72421 | pJK407 | depositor full sequence | sequence record 134675 | pJK407 sequence 4631 bps
TGGCGAATGGG
[124 nt withheld, positions 12-135]
C
[91 nt withheld, positions 137-227]
A
[49 nt withheld, positions 229-277]
CCTTTGACGTTGGAGTCCACGTTCTTT
[37 nt withheld, positions 305-341]
ACCCTATCTCGGTCTATTCTTTTGATTTATAAGGGATTTTGCCGATTTCGGCCTATTGGTTAAAAAATGA
GCTGATTTAACAAAAATTTAACGCGAATTTTAACAAAATATTAACGTTTACAATTTCAGGTGGCACTTTT
CGGGGAAATGTGCGCGGAACCCCTATTTGTTTATTTTTCTAAATACATTCAAATATGTATCCGCTCATGA
GACAATAACCCTGATAAATGCTTCAATAATATTGAAAAAGGAAGAGTATGAGTATTCAACATTTCCGTGT
CGCCCTTATTCCCTTTTTTGCGGCATTTTGCCTTCCTGTTTTTGCTCACCCAGAAACGCTGGTGAAAGTA
AAAGATGCTGAAGATCAGTTGGGTGCACGAGTGGGTTACATCGAACTGGATCTCAACAGCGGTAAGATCC
TTGAGAGTTTTCGCCCCGAAGAACGTTTTCCAATGATGAGCACTTTTAAAGTTCTGCTATGTGGCGCGGT
ATTATCCCGTATTGACGCCGGGCAAGAGCAACTCGGTCGCCGCATACACTATTCTCAGAATGACTTGGTT
GAGTACTCACCAGTCACAGAAAAGCATCTTACGGATGGCATGACAGTAAGAGAATTATGCAGTGCTGCCA
TAACCATGAGTGATAACACTGCGGCCAACTTACTTCTGACAACGATCGGAGGACCGAAGGAGCTAACCGC
TTTTTTGCACAACATGGGGGATCATGTAACTCGCCTTGATCGTTGGGAACCGGAGCTGAATGAAGCCATA
CCAAACGACGAGCGTGACACCACGATGCCTGCAGCAATGGCAACAACGTTGCGCAAACTATTAACTGGCG
AACTACTTACTCTAGCTTCCCGGCAACAATTAATAGACTGGATGGAGGCGGATAAAGTTGCAGGACCACT
TCTGCGCTCGGCCCTTCCGGCTGGCTGGTTTATTGCTGATAAATCTGGAGCCGGTGAGCGTGGGTCTCGC
GGTATCATTGCAGCACTGGGGCCAGATGGTAAGCCCTCCCGTATCGTAGTTATCTACACGACGGGGAGTC
AGGCAACTATGGATGAACGAAATAGACAGATCGCTGAGATAGGTGCCTCACTGATTAAGCATTGGTAACT
GTCAGACCAAGTTTACTCATATATACTTTAGATTGATTTAAAACTTCATTTTTAATTTAAAAGGATCTAG
GTGAAGATCCTTTTTGATAATCTCATGACCAAAATCCCTTAACGTGAGTTTTCGTTCCACTGAGCGTCAG
ACCCCGTAGAAAAGATCAAAGGATCTTCTTGAGATCCTTTTTTTCTGCGCGTAATCTGCTGCTTGCAAAC
AAAAAAACCACCGCTACCAGCGGTGGTTTGTTTGCCGGATCAAGAGCTACCAACTCTTTTTCCGAAGGTA
ACTGGCTTCAGCAGAGCGCAGATACCAAATACTGTCCTTCTAGTGTAGCCGTAGTTAGGCCACCACTTCA
AGAACTCTGTAGCACCGCCTACATACCTCGCTCTGCTAATCCTGTTACCAGTGGCTGCTGCCAGTGGCGA
TAAGTCGTGTCTTACCGGGTTGGACTCAAGACGATAGTTACCGGATAAGGCGCAGCGGTCGGGCTGAACG
GGGGGTTCGTGCACACAGCCCAGCTTGGAGCGAACGACCTACACCGAACTGAGATACCTACAGCGTGAGC
TATGAGAAAGCGCCACGCTTCCCGAAGGGAGAAAGGCGGACAGGTATCCGGTAAGCGGCAGGGTCGGAAC
AGGAGAGCGCACGAGGGAGCTTCCAGGGGGAAACGCCTGGTATCTTTATAGTCCTGTCGGGTTTCGCCAC
CTCTGACTTGAGCGTCGATTTTTGTGATGCTCGTCAGGGGGGCGGAGCCTATGGAAAAACGCCAGCAACG
CGGCCTTTTTACGGTTCCTGGCCTTTTGCTGGCCTTTTGCTCACATGTTCTTTCCTGCGTTATCCCCTGA
TTCTGTGGATAACCGTATTACCGCCTTTGAGTGAGCTGATACCGCTCGCCGCAGCCGAACGACCGAGCGC
AGCGAGTCAGTGAGCGAGGAAGCGGAAGAGCGCCTGATGCGGTATTTTCTCCTTACGCATCTGTGCGGTA
TTTCACACCGCATATATGGTGCACTCTCAGTACAATCTGCTCTGATGCCGCATAGTTAAGCCAGTATACA
CTCCGCTATCGCTACGTGACTGGGTCATGGCTGCGCCCCGACACCCGCCAACACCCGCTGACGCGCCCTG
ACGGGCTTGTCTGCTCCCGGCATCCGCTTACAGACAAGCTGTGACCGTCTCCGGGAGCTGCATGTGTCAG
AGGTTTTCACCGTCATCACCGAAACGCGCGAGGCAGCTGCGGTAAAGCTCATCAGCGTGGTCGTGAAGCG
ATTCACAGATGTCTGCCTGTTCATCCGCGTCCAGCTCGTTGAGTTTCTCCAGAAGCGTTAATGTCTGGCT
TCTGATAAAGCGGGCCATGTTAAGGGCGGTTTTTTCCTGTTTGGTCACTGATGCCTCCGTGTAAGGGGGA
TTTCTGTTCATGGGGGTAATGATACCGATGAAACGAGAGAGGATGCTCACGATACGGGTTACTGATGATG
AACATGCCCGGTTACTGGAACGTTGTGAGGGTAAACAACTGGCGGTATGGATGCGGCGGGACCAGAGAAA
AATCACTCAGGGTCAATGCCAGCGCTTCGTTAATACAGATGTAGGTGTTCCACAGGGTAGCCAGCAGCAT
CCTGCGATGCAGATCCGGAACATAATGGTGCAGGGCGCTGACTTCCGCGTTTCCAGACTTTACGAAACAC
GGAAACCGAAGACCATTCATGTTGTTGCTCAGGTCGCAGACGTTTTGCAGCAGCAGTCGCTTCACGTTCG
CTCGCGTATCGGTGATTCATTCTGCTAACCAGTAAGGCAACCCCGCCAGCCTAGCCGGGTCCTCAACGAC
AGGAGCACGATCATGCGCACCCGTGGCCAGGACCCAACGCTGCCCGAGATCTCGATCCCGCGAAATTAAT
ACGACTCACTATAGGGAGACCACAACGGTTTCCCTCTAGAAATAATTTTGTTTAACTTTAAGAAGGAGAT
ATACATATGCATAAAATTGTCGGTAATCTAAAGCACATGTGTGATGTGCCTCAAAACTCTGCGCCTGCAC
GGCCCAATTTTTCATCTCGGCTTTTGTTGCGTTGCATCAAATGGCAGGAGCAGATCAAGCGGAAGCATGC
GGGAAACAATGAGCCTGAAGCAGACAGGCCCCATAATGCAGCGCAGGAAATGGCTGCGTTTCTTGTGCGG
TTGCGCAAGGCCATGGATACGCCCTCCTTCCCGACACGTCTTTCATCTGTGTTGGTCCGAAGGGTGGTAA
CGTTATCTATTCCCGGCGCGGCGGGGCCTATGCGGGCACGTCTTTTTATTCCTTATGGGCGGGTCAAAGG
GGCTTTGTTGTATCTGCATGGTGGTGGTTTTGTGCACTGTGGCCTGAATTCCCATTACGGCATCTGCTGC
CGTCTGGCGCGGGCTTCTGGTGCGGCTGTGTTGTTACCAGATTATCGGCTGGCTCCAGAATACCCTTTTC
CTGCCGCTATAGATGATAGCCAAGCTGCCCTACAATGGTTGGCTGGTGCTTCCGCACGGTATTGGGGTGG
TAAAGTGGCTGTAGCGGGAGACAGCGCTGGCGGAAATCTGGCGGCTGTTCTGGCGCAGGATGGGCGCGCG
GGGCTGGGGCCTCAGCCTGTTATGCAACTGCTGTATTATCCATCTTTATATGGTGAAAAACTTTTTCCAT
CCCACCAAACTTACGAAAAAGGATATTTCCTCTCACGCAAGTCAATGCAGTGGTATGGAGACCAGTATAT
TCAAAAACAGGAACACTGGTTGCATCCACGTTTTGCGCCGGGGTTAAACCCGGATCTGCACGGTTTGCCA
CCTGCCGTTATTGTGACAGCAGAATGTGATCCGATGCGCGATGAAGGCACGGCTTATGCACAGGCATTGG
AGCGGGCCGGGGTGCCGGTAACATACCGCTGTTACCCCGGTGCCTTACATGCGTTTCTGAATTTTTATGC
CTTTATGCCACATGGCAAAGCGGCCTTACGCTTTGGAGGCAAGGCGCTGAAAAAAGCTTTTGCCGGACTC
GAGCACCACCACCACCACCACTGAGATCCGGCTGCTAACAAAGCCCGAAAGGAAGCTGAGTTGGCTGCTG
CCACCGCTGAGCAATAACTAGCATAACCCCTTGGGGCCTCTAAACGGGTCTTGAGGGGTTTTTTGCTGAA
AGGAGGAACTATATCCGGAT
Features (pLannotate 1.2.2; 12 found; start..end, strand, type, name):
     12..467     +  rep_origin     f1 ori (sequence partly withheld): f1 bacteriophage origin of replication; arrow indicates direction of (+) strand synthesis
    494..598     +  promoter       AmpR promoter: bla
    599..1459    +  CDS            AmpR: β-lactamase; bla; confers resistance to ampicillin, carbenicillin, and related antibiotics
   1630..2218    +  rep_origin     ori: high-copy-number ColE1/pMB1/pBR322/pUC origin of replication
   2404..2546    -  misc_feature   bom: basis of mobility region from pBR322
   2648..2839    -  CDS            rop: Rop protein, which maintains plasmids at low copy number; rop
   2856..3236    +  CDS            YPB1_ECOLX: Protein predicted: Swiss-Prot protein existence level 4. From Escherichia coli.
   3348..3366    +  promoter       T7 promoter: promoter for bacteriophage T7 RNA polymerase
   3398..3420    +  RBS            RBS: efficient ribosome binding site from bacteriophage T7 gene 10 (Olins and Rangwala, 1989)
   4475..4492    +  CDS            9xHis (fragment): 9xHis affinity tag
   4502..4551    +  CDS            SET1 (fragment): solubility-enhancement tag derived from T7 phage gene 10B
   4559..4606    +  terminator     T7 terminator: transcription terminator for bacteriophage T7 RNA polymerase
