[The description below was written by a language model from this plasmid's Addgene catalogue record and pLannotate feature annotations shown in this document.]
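Description:
pJK407 is a bacterial expression plasmid built on the pET23a backbone for producing the Est06 protein of Acetobacter aceti 1023, annotated as a lipase (also listed as est06, AZ09_08580 or AAC0842). The coding region was inserted between the NdeI and HindIII sites, both of which remain intact, so that it reads through into the backbone-encoded C-terminal His6 tag used for metal-affinity purification. The insert lacks Met1 and Thr2 of the originally annotated (v1) sequence. The catalogue gives a total size of 4634 bp, while the depositor's full sequence is 4631 nt, a small discrepancy that the record does not explain.

Expression is driven by the bacteriophage T7 promoter followed by the efficient T7 gene 10 ribosome binding site, with a T7 terminator downstream of the tag. Transcription therefore requires a host that supplies T7 RNA polymerase. The DH5alpha strain listed in the record serves for propagation rather than expression. The feature table does not annotate the Est06 open reading frame itself, but the unannotated stretch between the RBS and the histidine tag corresponds to it. The tag is detected as a fragment of a 9xHis feature, 18 nt long and so consistent with six histidines. The short "SET1" fragment just after it lies after the tag and is probably an annotation match to T7-derived backbone sequence rather than a deliberate fusion partner.

The plasmid replicates from a ColE1/pMB1-type origin, and the annotation also detects the pBR322 bom region and a rop coding sequence; the catalogue lists copy number as unknown. Selection is by ampicillin through the bla β-lactamase gene and its own promoter, and an f1 origin allows single-stranded DNA production with helper phage.
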