Addgene plasmid #72421: pJK407
Purpose: Produces Acetobacter aceti 1023 Est06, C-terminal His6 tag
Depositing lab: T. J. Kappock. Depositing organization: Washington University in Saint Louis.
Backbone
  Vector backbone: pET23a
  Backbone size w/o insert (bp): 3666
  Total vector size (bp): 4634
  Vector type: Bacterial Expression
Growth in bacteria
  Bacterial resistance: Ampicillin, 100 μg/mL
  Growth temperature: 37°C
  Growth strain: DH5alpha
  Copy number: Unknown
Gene/Insert
  Gene/Insert name: lipase (alt names: est06; AZ09_08580; AAC0842)
  Species: Acetobacter aceti 1023
  Mutation: lacks Met1 and Thr2 in annotated (v1) sequence
  GenBank ID: KDE19924.1
  Promoter: T7
  Tag / fusion protein: His6 (C terminal on backbone)
  Cloning method: Restriction Enzyme; 5′ cloning site NdeI (not destroyed); 3′ cloning site HindIII (not destroyed)
  Sequencing primers: 5′ T7 promoter; 3′ T7 terminator
Terms and licenses: Academic/Nonprofit Terms; Industry Terms: Not Available to Industry
How to cite: pJK407 was a gift from T. J. Kappock (Addgene plasmid # 72421 ; http://n2t.net/addgene:72421 ; RRID:Addgene_72421)
