>Addgene plasmid #72421 | pJK407 | addgene partial sequence | sequence record 138631 | T7 5'-TAATACGACTCACTATAGGG-3'
TTTTGTTTAACTTTAAGAAGGAGATATACATATGCATAAAATTGTCGGTAATCTAAAGCACATGTGTGAT
GTGCCTCAAAACTCTGCGCCTGCACGGCCCAATTTTTCATCTCGGCTTTTGTTGCGTTGCATCAAATGGC
AGGAGCAGATCAAGCGGAAGCATGCGGGAAACAATGAGCCTGAAGCAGACAGGCCCCATAATGCAGCGCA
GGAAATGGCTGCGTTTCTTGTGCGGTTGCGCAAGGCCATGGATACGCCCTCCTTCCCGACACGTCTTTCA
TCTGTGTTGGTCCGAAGGGTGGTAACGTTATCTATTCCCGGCGCGGCGGGGCCTATGCGGGCACGTCTTT
TTATTCCTTATGGGCGGGTCAAAGGGGCTTTGTTGTATCTGCATGGTGGTGGTTTTGTGCACTGTGGCCT
GAATTCCCATTACGGCATCTGCTGCCGTCTGGCGCGGGCTTCTGGTGCGGCTGTGTTGTTACCAGATTAT
CGGCTGGCTCCAGAATACCCTTTTCCTGCCGCTATAGATGATAGCCAAGCTGCCCTACAATGGTTGGCTG
GTGCTTCCGCACGGTATTGGGGTGGTAAAGTGGCTGTAGCGGGAGACAGCGCTGGCGGAAATCTGGCGGC
TGTTCTGGCGCAGGATGGGCGCGCGGGGCTGGGGCCTCAGCCTGTTATGCAACTGCTGTATTATCCATCT
TTATATGGTGAAAAACTTTTTCCATCCCACCAAACTTACGAAAAAGGATATTTCCTCTCACGCAAGTCAA
TGCAGTGGTATGGAGACCAGTATATTCAAAAACAGGAACACTGGTTGCATCCACGTTTTGCGCCGGGGTT
AAACCCGGATCTGCACGGTTTGCCACCTGCCGTTATTGTGACAGCAGAATGTGATCCGATGCGCGATGAA
GGCACGGCTTATGCACAGGCATTGGAGCGGGCCGGGGTGCCGGTAACATACCGCTGTTACCCCGGTGCCT
TACATGCGTTTCTGAA
