>Addgene plasmid #72421 | pJK407 | addgene partial sequence | sequence record 138632 | T7term 5'-GCTAGTTATTGCTCAGCGG-3'
TTTGTTAGCAGCCGGATCTCAGTGGTGGTGGTGGTGGTGCTCGAGTCCGGCAAAAGCTTTTTTCAGCGCC
TTGCCTCCAAAGCGTAAGGCCGCTTTGCCATGTGGCATAAAGGCATAAAAATTCAGAAACGCATGTAAGG
CACCGGGGTAACAGCGGTATGTTACCGGCACCCCGGCCCGCTCCAATGCCTGTGCATAAGCCGTGCCTTC
ATCGCGCATCGGATCACATTCTGCTGTCACAATAACGGCAGGTGGCAAACCGTGCAGATCCGGGTTTAAC
CCCGGCGCAAAACGTGGATGCAACCAGTGTTCCTGTTTTTGAATATACTGGTCTCCATACCACTGCATTG
ACTTGCGTGAGAGGAAATATCCTTTTTCGTAAGTTTGGTGGGATGGAAAAAGTTTTTCACCATATAAAGA
TGGATAATACAGCAGTTGCATAACAGGCTGAGGCCCCAGCCCCGCGCGCCCATCCTGCGCCAGAACAGCC
GCCAGATTTCCGCCAGCGCTGTCTCCCGCTACAGCCACTTTACCACCCCAATACCGTGCGGAAGCACCAG
CCAACCATTGTAGGGCAGCTTGGCTATCATCTATAGCGGCAGGAAAAGGGTATTCTGGAGCCAGCCGATA
ATCTGGTAACAACACAGCCGCACCAGAAGCCCGCGCCAGACGGCAGCAGATGCCGTAATGGGAATTCAGG
CCACAGTGCACAAAACCACCACCATGCAGATACAACAAAGCCCCTTTGACCCGCCCATAAGGAATAAAAA
GACGTGCCCGCATAGGCCCCGCCGCGCCGGGAATAGATAACGTTACCACCCTTCGGACCAACACAGATGA
AAGACGTGTCGGGAAGGAGGGCGTATCCATGGCCTTGCGCAACCGCACAAGAAACGCAGCCATTTCCTGC
GCTGCATTATGGGGCCTGTCTGCTTCAGGCTCATTGTTTCCCGCATGCTTCCGCTTGATCTGCTCCTGCC
ATTTGATGCAACGCAACAAAAGCCGAGATGAAAAATTGGGCCGTGCAGGCGCAGAGTTTTGAGGCACATC
ACACATGTGCTTTAGATTACCGACAATTTTATGCATATGTATATCTCCTTCTTAAAGTTAA
